>Addgene plasmid #218094 | M13cp-dg2 hp | addgene full sequence | sequence record 437754 | Addgene NGS Result
TATGTTGCCACCTTTATGTATGTATTTTCT
[121 nt withheld, positions 31-151]
T
[104 nt withheld, positions 153-256]
TCAATTACCCTCTGACTTTGTTCAGGGT
[56 nt withheld, positions 285-340]
A
[258 nt withheld, positions 342-599]
ATCTGATTTGCTTGCTATTGGGCGCGGTAATGATTCCTACGATGAAAATAAAAACGGCTTGCTTGTTCTC
GATGAGTGCGGTACTTGGTTTAATACCCGTTCTTGGAATGAT
[32 nt withheld, positions 712-743]
ACATGCTCGTAAATTAGGATGGGATATTATTTTTCTTGTTCAGGAC
[44 nt withheld, positions 790-833]
TGTTGTTTATTGTCGTCGTCTGGACAGAATTACTTTACCTTTTGTCGGTACTTTATATTCTCTTATTACT
GGCTCGAAAATGCCTCTGCCTAAATTACATGTTGGCGTTGTTAAATATGGC
[53 nt withheld, positions 955-1007]
GTATAACGCATATGATACTAAACAGGCTTTTTCTAGTAATTATGATTCCGGTGTTTATTCTTATTTAACG
[107 nt withheld, positions 1078-1184]
T
[197 nt withheld, positions 1186-1382]
ACTCACATATATTGATTTATGTACTGTTTCC
[84 nt withheld, positions 1414-1497]
G
[35 nt withheld, positions 1499-1533]
TGTAACTTGGTATTCAAAGCAATCAGGCGAATCCGTTATTGTTTCTCCCGATGTAAAAGGTACTGTTACT
GTATATTCATCTGACGTTAAACCTGAAAATCTACGCAATTTCTTTATTTCTGTTTTACGTGCAAATAATT
TTGATATGGTAGGTTCTAACCCTTCCATTATTCAGAAGTATAATCCAAACAA
[35 nt withheld, positions 1726-1760]
A
[72 nt withheld, positions 1762-1833]
TTTTAAAATTAATAACGTTCGGGCAAAGGATTTAATACGAGTTGTCGAATTGTTTGTAAAGTCTAATACT
TCTAAATCCTCAAATGTATTATCTATTGACGGCTCTAATCTATTAGTTGTTAGTGCTCCTAAAGATATTT
TAGATAACCTTCCTCAATTCCTTTCA
[35 nt withheld, positions 2000-2034]
GGGTTTGATATTT
[32 nt withheld, positions 2048-2079]
ATTTGCTGCTGGCTCTCAGCGTGGCACTGTTGCAGGC
[41 nt withheld, positions 2117-2157]
TGGTGGTTCGTTCGGTATTTTTAAT
[68 nt withheld, positions 2183-2250]
A
[35 nt withheld, positions 2252-2286]
C
[38 nt withheld, positions 2288-2325]
G
[38 nt withheld, positions 2327-2364]
GATTGAGCGTCAAAATGTAGGTATTTCCATGAGCGTTTTTCCT
[38 nt withheld, positions 2408-2445]
C
[68 nt withheld, positions 2447-2514]
T
[213 nt withheld, positions 2516-2728]
CTGCAGAGAACATGGCTTCATGTGGCAGGAGAAAAAAGGCTGCACCGGTGCGTCAGCAGAATATGTGATA
CAGGATATATTCCGCTTCCTCGCTCACTGACTCGCTACGCTCGGTCGTTCGACTGCGGCGAGCGGAAATG
GCTTACGAACGGGGCGGAGATTTCCTGGAAGATGCCAGGAAGATACTTAACAGGGAAGTGAGAGGGCCGC
GGCAAAGCCGTTTTTCCATAGGCTCCGCCCCCCTGACAAGCATCACGAAATCTGACGCTCAAATCAGTGG
TGGCGAAACCCGACAGGACTATAAAGATACCAGGCGTTTCCCCCTGGCGGCTCCCTCGTGCGCTCTCCTG
TTCCTGCCTTTCGGTTTACCGGTGTCATTCCGCTGTTATGGCCGCGTTTGTCTCATTCCACGCCTGACAC
TCAGTTCCGGGTAGGCAGTTCGCTCCAAGCTGGACTGTATGCACGACCCCCCCGTTCAGTCCGACCGCTG
CGCCTTATCCGGTAACTATCGTCTTGAGTCCAACCCGGAAAGACATGCAAAAGCACCACTGGCAGCAGCC
ACTGGTAATTGATTTAGAGGAGTTAGTCTTGAAGTCATGCGCCGGTTAAGGCTAAACTGAAAGGACAAGT
TTTGGTGACTGCGCTCCTCCAAGCCAGTTACCTCGGTTCAAAGAGTTGGTAGCTCAGAGAACCTTCGAAA
AACCGCCCTGCAAGGCGGTTTTTTCGTTTTCAGAGCAAGAGATTACGCGCAGACCAAAACGATCTCAAGA
AGATCATCTTATTAAGGGGTCTGACGCTCAGTGGAACGAAAACTCACGTTAAGGGATTTTGGTCATGAAC
AATAAAACTGTCTGCTCTGCAGGACGCGTGTCCGAATTTCTGCCATTCATCCGCTTATTATCACTTATTC
AGGCGTAGCACCAGGCGTTTAAGGGCACCAATAACTGCCTTAAAAAAATTACGCCCCGCCCTGCCACTCA
TCGCAGTACTGTTGTAATTCATTAAGCATTCTGCCGACATGGAAGCCATCACAAACGGCATGATGAACCT
GAATCGCCAGCGGCATCAGCACCTTGTCGCCTTGCGTATAATATTTGCCCATGGTGAAAACGGGGGCGAA
GAAGTTGTCCATATTGGCCACGTTTAAATCAAAACTGGTGAAACTCACCCAGGGATTGGCTGAGACGAAA
AACATATTCTCAATAAACCCTTTAGGGAAATAGGCCAGGTTTTCACCGTAACACGCCACATCTTGCGAAT
ATATGTGTAGAAACTGCCGGAAATCGTCGTGGTATTCACTCCAGAGCGATGAAAACGTTTCAGTTTGCTC
ATGGAAAACGGTGTAACAAGGGTGAACACTATCCCATATCACCAGCTCACCGTCTTTCATTGCCATACGA
AATTCCGGATGAGCATTCATCAGGCGGGCAAGAATGTGAATAAAGGCCGGATAAAACTTGTGCTTATTTT
TCTTTACGGTCTTTAAAAAGGCCGTAATATCCAGCTGAACGGTCTGGTTATAGGTACATTGAGCAACTGA
CTGAAATGCCTCAAAATGTTCTTTACGATGCCATTGGGATATATCAACGGTGGTATATCCAGTGATTTTT
TTCTCCATTTTAGCTTCCTTAGCTCCTGAAAATCTCGATAACTCAAAAAATACGCCCGGTAGTGATCTTA
TTTCATTATGGTGAAAGTTGGAACCTCTTACGTGCCGATCAACGTCTCATTTTCGCCAAAAGTTGGCCCA
GGGCTTCCCGGTATCAACAGGGACACCAGGATTTATTTATTCTGCGAAGTGATCTTCCGTCACAGGTATT
TATTCGGACACGCGTCCTATTGGTTAAAAAATGAGCTGATTTAACAAAAATTTAACGCGAATTTTAACAA
AAT
[37 nt withheld, positions 4622-4658]
T
[73 nt withheld, positions 4660-4732]
CCAATTTACTACT
[83 nt withheld, positions 4746-4828]
TCTTGTCAAGATTACTCTTGATGAAGGTCAGCCAGCCTATGCGCCTGGTCTGTACACCGTTCATCTGTCC
TCTTTCAAAGTTGGTCAGTTCGGTTCC
[161 nt withheld, positions 4926-5086]
T
[100 nt withheld, positions 5088-5187]
TGTAGCCGTTGCTACCCTCGTTCCG
[48 nt withheld, positions 5213-5260]
A
[258 nt withheld, positions 5262-5519]
TCC
[98 nt withheld, positions 5523-5620]
A
[305 nt withheld, positions 5622-5926]
G
[153 nt withheld, positions 5928-6080]
TTATTTGTTTGTGAATATCAAGGCCAATCGTCTGACCTGCCTCAACCTCCTGTC
[82 nt withheld, positions 6135-6216]
GCTCTGAGGGA
[161 nt withheld, positions 6228-6388]
T
[41 nt withheld, positions 6390-6430]
T
[62 nt withheld, positions 6432-6493]
A
[35 nt withheld, positions 6495-6529]
CCTCCCTCAATCGGTTGAATGTCGCCCTTTTGTCTTTGGCGCTGGTAAACCATATGAA
[57 nt withheld, positions 6588-6644]
Features (pLannotate 1.2.2; 14 found; start..end, strand, type, name):
     69..407     +  CDS            M13 gene VI (sequence partly withheld): pVI; VI; minor coat protein
    409..1455    +  CDS            M13 gene I (sequence partly withheld): pI; I; phage assembly
   1433..2713    +  CDS            M13 gene IV (sequence partly withheld): pIV; IV; phage assembly
   2808..2863    -  rep_origin     RSF ori (fragment): Plasmids containing the RSF 1030 origin of replication can be propagated in E. coli cells that contain additional plasmids with compatible origins.
   2951..3496    -  rep_origin     p15A ori: Plasmids containing the medium-copy-number p15A origin of replication can be propagated in E. coli cells that contain a second plasmid with the ColE1 origin.
   3690..4346    -  CDS            cat: CAT_ECOLX - Experimental evidence at protein level: Swiss-Prot protein existence level 1. This enzyme is an effector of chloramphenicol resistance in bacteria. From Escherichia coli. This protein is used as a marker in many commonly used cloning vectors, such as pACYC184.
   4347..4449    -  promoter       cat promoter: promoter of the E. coli cat gene encoding chloramphenicol acetyltransferase
   4564..4696    +  rep_origin     M13 ori (fragment) (sequence partly withheld): M13 bacteriophage origin of replication; arrow indicates direction of (+) strand synthesis
   4701..4964    +  CDS            M13 gene V (sequence partly withheld): pV; V; replication
   4966..5067    +  CDS            M13 gene VII (sequence withheld): pVII; VII; minor coat protein
   5064..5162    +  CDS            M13 gene IX (sequence partly withheld): pIX; IX; minor coat protein
   5159..5380    +  CDS            M13 gene VIII (sequence partly withheld): pVIII; VIII; major coat protein
   5384..5431    +  terminator     fd terminator (sequence withheld): central terminator from bacteriophage fd (Otsuka and Kunisawa, 1982)
   5436..66      +  CDS            M13 gene III (across the origin) (sequence partly withheld): pIII; III; minor coat protein
