[The description below was written by a language model from this plasmid's Addgene catalogue record and pLannotate feature annotations shown in this document.]
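Description:
M13cp-dg2 hp is a 6.6 kb bacterial helper plasmid built on the M13cp backbone, in which most of the filamentous phage M13 genome is carried on a plasmid replicon rather than on a functional phage origin. It is maintained in E. coli through a p15A origin, which is compatible with ColE1-type plasmids in the same cell, and is selected with chloramphenicol via the cat gene under its native promoter. The catalogue lists it as high copy, although p15A is generally described as a medium-copy origin. A short RSF origin fragment is also annotated next to p15A. This is most likely just a homology hit rather than a second working origin.

The annotated phage content comprises genes V (single-stranded DNA binding protein), VII, IX, VIII and III (minor and major coat proteins), VI (minor coat protein), and I and IV (assembly and export), with the fd central terminator between genes VIII and III. No gene II is annotated, which fits the "dg2" name and the stated purpose: the replication initiator pII is missing and must be supplied in trans. No separate gene X is annotated either. Only a fragment of the M13 origin remains, so the helper itself should not be efficiently replicated as single-stranded DNA or packaged.

The record lists no insert and classes the plasmid as an empty backbone. In use, cells carrying this helper produce phagemid particles only when they also hold a phagemid that encodes pII. Particle production therefore depends on the phagemid, since the helper contributes only the remaining structural and assembly functions.
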