Addgene plasmid #218094: M13cp-dg2 hp
Purpose: (Empty Backbone) Helper plasmid that allows phagemid production upon complementation with a phagemid expressing pII
Depositing lab: Kevin Esvelt. Depositing organization: Massachusetts Institute of Technology. Publication: Random adversarial threshold search enables automated DNA screening. Gretton D, Wang B, Edison R, Foner L, Berlips J, Vogel T, Kysel M, Chen W, Sage-Ling F, Hauwe LV, Wooster S, Weinstein-Raun B, DeBenedictis EA, Liu AB, Chory E, Cui H, Li X, Dong J, Fabrega A, Dennison C, Don O, Ye CT, Uberoy K, Rivest RL, Gao M, Yu Y, Baum C, Damgard I, Yao AC, Esvelt KM. bioRxiv 2024.03.20.585782 10.1101/2024.03.20.585782.
Backbone
  Vector backbone: M13cp
  Vector type: Bacterial Expression
Growth in bacteria
  Bacterial resistance: Chloramphenicol, 25 μg/mL
  Growth temperature: 37°C
  Growth strain: DH5alpha
  Copy number: High Copy
Gene/Insert
  Gene/Insert name: None
Terms and licenses: Academic/Nonprofit Terms; Industry Terms: Not Available to Industry
Depositor comments: Please visit https://www.biorxiv.org/content/10.1101/2024.03.20.585782v1 for bioRxiv preprint.
How to cite: M13cp-dg2 hp was a gift from Kevin Esvelt (Addgene plasmid # 218094 ; http://n2t.net/addgene:218094 ; RRID:Addgene_218094)
